LOCUS       Exported 4544 bp ds-DNA circular SYN 12-MAY-2021
DEFINITION  C-terminal AID*-6FLAG degron cassette with HygR marker for S.
            cerevisiae.
ACCESSION   .
VERSION     .
KEYWORDS    pHyg-AID*-6FLAG
SOURCE      synthetic DNA construct
  ORGANISM  synthetic DNA construct
REFERENCE   1 (bases 1 to 4544)
  AUTHORS   Morawska M, Ulrich HD
  TITLE     An expanded tool kit for the auxin-inducible degron system in
            budding yeast.
  JOURNAL   Yeast. 2013 Sep;30(9):341-51. doi: 10.1002/yea.2967. Epub 2013 Jul
            23.
  PUBMED    23836714
REFERENCE   2 (bases 1 to 4544)
  AUTHORS   .
  TITLE     Direct Submission
  JOURNAL   Exported May 12, 2021 from SnapGene Server 1.1.58
            http://www.snapgene.com
FEATURES             Location/Qualifiers
     source          1..4544
                     /organism="synthetic DNA construct"
                     /mol_type="other DNA"
     CDS             256..279
                     /codon_start=1
                     /product="FLAG(R) epitope tag, followed by an enterokinase
                     cleavage site"
                     /label=FLAG
                     /translation="DYKDDDDK"
     CDS             286..309
                     /codon_start=1
                     /product="FLAG(R) epitope tag, followed by an enterokinase
                     cleavage site"
                     /label=FLAG
                     /translation="DYKDDDDK"
     CDS             316..339
                     /codon_start=1
                     /product="FLAG(R) epitope tag, followed by an enterokinase
                     cleavage site"
                     /label=FLAG
                     /translation="DYKDDDDK"
     CDS             346..369
                     /codon_start=1
                     /product="FLAG(R) epitope tag, followed by an enterokinase
                     cleavage site"
                     /label=FLAG
                     /translation="DYKDDDDK"
     CDS             376..399
                     /codon_start=1
                     /product="FLAG(R) epitope tag, followed by an enterokinase
                     cleavage site"
                     /label=FLAG
                     /translation="DYKDDDDK"
     CDS             406..429
                     /codon_start=1
                     /product="FLAG(R) epitope tag, followed by an enterokinase
                     cleavage site"
                     /label=FLAG
                     /translation="DYKDDDDK"
     promoter        492..835
                     /label=TEF promoter
                     /note="Ashbya gossypii TEF promoter"
     CDS             836..1864
                     /codon_start=1
                     /gene="aph(4)-Ia"
                     /product="aminoglycoside phosphotransferase from E. coli"
                     /label=HygR
                     /note="confers resistance to hygromycin"
                     /translation="MGKKPELTATSVEKFLIEKFDSVSDLMQLSEGEESRAFSFDVGGR
                     GYVLRVNSCADGFYKDRYVYRHFASAALPIPEVLDIGEFSESLTYCISRRAQGVTLQDL
                     PETELPAVLQPVAEAMDAIAAADLSQTSGFGPFGPQGIGQYTTWRDFICAIADPHVYHW
                     QTVMDDTVSASVAQALDELMLWAEDCPEVRHLVHADFGSNNVLTDNGRITAVIDWSEAM
                     FGDSQYEVANIFFWRPWLACMEQQTRYFERRHPELAGSPRLRAYMLRIGLDQLYQSLVD
                     GNFDDAAWAQGRCDAIVRSGAGTVGRTQIARRSAAVWTDGCVEVLADSGNRRPSTRPRA
                     KE"
     primer_bind     complement(1888..1906)
                     /label=CYC1
                     /note="CYC1 transcription termination signal, reverse
                     primer"
     terminator      1918..2107
                     /gene="S. cerevisiae CYC1"
                     /label=CYC1 terminator
                     /note="transcription terminator for CYC1"
     primer_bind     complement(2181..2200)
                     /label=T7
                     /note="T7 promoter, forward primer"
     promoter        complement(2182..2200)
                     /label=T7 promoter
                     /note="promoter for bacteriophage T7 RNA polymerase"
     primer_bind     complement(2287..2304)
                     /label=L4440
                     /note="L4440 vector, forward primer"
     rep_origin      complement(2458..3046)
                     /direction=LEFT
                     /label=ori
                     /note="high-copy-number ColE1/pMB1/pBR322/pUC origin of
                     replication"
     primer_bind     complement(2538..2557)
                     /label=pBR322ori-F
                     /note="pBR322 origin, forward primer"
     CDS             complement(3217..4077)
                     /codon_start=1
                     /gene="bla"
                     /product="beta-lactamase"
                     /label=AmpR
                     /note="confers resistance to ampicillin, carbenicillin, and
                     related antibiotics"
                     /translation="MSIQHFRVALIPFFAAFCLPVFAHPETLVKVKDAEDQLGARVGYI
                     ELDLNSGKILESFRPEERFPMMSTFKVLLCGAVLSRIDAGQEQLGRRIHYSQNDLVEYS
                     PVTEKHLTDGMTVRELCSAAITMSDNTAANLLLTTIGGPKELTAFLHNMGDHVTRLDRW
                     EPELNEAIPNDERDTTMPVAMATTLRKLLTGELLTLASRQQLIDWMEADKVAGPLLRSA
                     LPAGWFIADKSGAGERGSRGIIAALGPDGKPSRIVVIYTTGSQATMDERNRQIAEIGAS
                     LIKHW"
     primer_bind     3840..3859
                     /label=Amp-R
                     /note="Ampicillin resistance gene, reverse primer"
     promoter        complement(4078..4182)
                     /gene="bla"
                     /label=AmpR promoter
     primer_bind     4250..4268
                     /label=pBRforEco
                     /note="pBR322 vectors, upsteam of EcoRI site, forward
                     primer"
     primer_bind     complement(4306..4328)
                     /label=pGEX 3'
                     /note="pGEX vectors, reverse primer"
     primer_bind     4428..4447
                     /label=pRS-marker
                     /note="pRS vectors, use to sequence yeast selectable
                     marker"
     promoter        4528..2
                     /label=SP6 promoter
                     /note="promoter for bacteriophage SP6 RNA polymerase"
     primer_bind     4528..1
                     /label=SP6
                     /note="SP6 promoter, forward primer"
ORIGIN
        1 gaacgcggcc gccagctgaa gcttcgtacg ctgcaggtcg acggtgcagg cgccggggct
       61 ggtgctgggg caggtacccc taaagatcca gccaaacctc cggccaaggc acaagttgtg
      121 ggatggccac cggtgagatc ataccggaag aacgtgatgg tttcctgcca aaaatcaagc
      181 ggtggcccgg aggcggcggc gttcgtgaag gtatcacccg ggatacatta tacgaagtta
      241 tgcatgctca ctagtgacta caaggacgac gatgacaagt ctagtgacta caaggacgac
      301 gatgacaagt ctagtgacta caaggacgac gatgacaagt ctagtgacta caaggacgac
      361 gatgacaagt ctagtgacta caaggacgac gatgacaagt ctagtgacta caaggacgac
      421 gatgacaagt ctagatgagg cgcgccagat ctgtttagct tgcctcgtcc ccgccgggtc
      481 acccggccag cgacatggag gcccagaata ccctccttga cagtcttgac gtgcgcagct
      541 caggggcatg atgtgactgt cgcccgtaca tttagcccat acatccccat gtataatcat
      601 ttgcatccat acattttgat ggccgcacgg cgcgaagcaa aaattacggc tcctcgctgc
      661 ggacctgcga gcagggaaac gctcccctca cagacgcgtt gaattgtccc cacgccgcgc
      721 ccctgtagag aaatataaaa ggttaggatt tgccactgag gttcttcttt catatacttc
      781 cttttaaaat cttgctagga tacagttctc acatcacatc cgaacataaa caaccatggg
      841 taaaaagcct gaactcaccg cgacgtctgt cgagaagttt ctgatcgaaa agttcgacag
      901 cgtctccgac ctgatgcagc tctcggaggg cgaagaatct cgtgctttca gcttcgatgt
      961 aggagggcgt ggatatgtcc tgcgggtaaa tagctgcgcc gatggtttct acaaagatcg
     1021 ttatgtttat cggcactttg catcggccgc gctcccgatt ccggaagtgc ttgacattgg
     1081 ggaattcagc gagagcctga cctattgcat ctcccgccgt gcacagggtg tcacgttgca
     1141 agacctgcct gaaaccgaac tgcccgctgt tctgcagccg gtcgcggagg ccatggatgc
     1201 gatcgctgcg gccgatctta gccagacgag cgggttcggc ccattcggac cgcaaggaat
     1261 cggtcaatac actacatggc gtgatttcat atgcgcgatt gctgatcccc atgtgtatca
     1321 ctggcaaact gtgatggacg acaccgtcag tgcgtccgtc gcgcaggctc tcgatgagct
     1381 gatgctttgg gccgaggact gccccgaagt ccggcacctc gtgcacgcgg atttcggctc
     1441 caacaatgtc ctgacggaca atggccgcat aacagcggtc attgactgga gcgaggcgat
     1501 gttcggggat tcccaatacg aggtcgccaa catcttcttc tggaggccgt ggttggcttg
     1561 tatggagcag cagacgcgct acttcgagcg gaggcatccg gagcttgcag gatcgccgcg
     1621 gctccgggcg tatatgctcc gcattggtct tgaccaactc tatcagagct tggttgacgg
     1681 caatttcgat gatgcagctt gggcgcaggg tcgatgcgac gcaatcgtcc gatccggagc
     1741 cgggactgtc gggcgtacac aaatcgcccg cagaagcgcg gccgtctgga ccgatggctg
     1801 tgtagaagta ctcgccgata gtggaaaccg acgccccagc actcgtccga gggcaaagga
     1861 ataatctcga gtcatgtaat tagttatgtc acgcttacat tcacgccctc cccccacatc
     1921 cgctctaacc gaaaaggaag gagttagaca acctgaagtc taggtcccta tttatttttt
     1981 tatagttatg ttagtattaa gaacgttatt tatatttcaa atttttcttt tttttctgta
     2041 cagacgcgtg tacgcatgta acattatact gaaaaccttg cttgagaagg ttttgggacg
     2101 ctcgaaggct ttaacgagct cgaattcatc gatgatatca gatccactag tggcctatgc
     2161 ggccgcggat ctgccggtct ccctatagtg agtcgtatta atttcgataa gccaggttaa
     2221 cctgcattaa tgaatcggcc aacgcgcggg gagaggcggt ttgcgtattg ggcgctcttc
     2281 cgcttcctcg ctcactgact cgctgcgctc ggtcgttcgg ctgcggcgag cggtatcagc
     2341 tcactcaaag gcggtaatac ggttatccac agaatcaggg gataacgcag gaaagaacat
     2401 gtgagcaaaa ggccagcaaa aggccaggaa ccgtaaaaag gccgcgttgc tggcgttttt
     2461 ccataggctc cgcccccctg acgagcatca caaaaatcga cgctcaagtc agaggtggcg
     2521 aaacccgaca ggactataaa gataccaggc gtttccccct ggaagctccc tcgtgcgctc
     2581 tcctgttccg accctgccgc ttaccggata cctgtccgcc tttctccctt cgggaagcgt
     2641 ggcgctttct caatgctcac gctgtaggta tctcagttcg gtgtaggtcg ttcgctccaa
     2701 gctgggctgt gtgcacgaac cccccgttca gcccgaccgc tgcgccttat ccggtaacta
     2761 tcgtcttgag tccaacccgg taagacacga cttatcgcca ctggcagcag ccactggtaa
     2821 caggattagc agagcgaggt atgtaggcgg tgctacagag ttcttgaagt ggtggcctaa
     2881 ctacggctac actagaagga cagtatttgg tatctgcgct ctgctgaagc cagttacctt
     2941 cggaaaaaga gttggtagct cttgatccgg caaacaaacc accgctggta gcggtggttt
     3001 ttttgtttgc aagcagcaga ttacgcgcag aaaaaaagga tctcaagaag atcctttgat
     3061 cttttctacg gggtctgacg ctcagtggaa cgaaaactca cgttaaggga ttttggtcat
     3121 gagattatca aaaaggatct tcacctagat ccttttaaat taaaaatgaa gttttaaatc
     3181 aatctaaagt atatatgagt aaacttggtc tgacagttac caatgcttaa tcagtgaggc
     3241 acctatctca gcgatctgtc tatttcgttc atccatagtt gcctgactcc ccgtcgtgta
     3301 gataactacg atacgggagg gcttaccatc tggccccagt gctgcaatga taccgcgaga
     3361 cccacgctca ccggctccag atttatcagc aataaaccag ccagccggaa gggccgagcg
     3421 cagaagtggt cctgcaactt tatccgcctc catccagtct attaattgtt gccgggaagc
     3481 tagagtaagt agttcgccag ttaatagttt gcgcaacgtt gttgccattg ctacaggcat
     3541 cgtggtgtca cgctcgtcgt ttggtatggc ttcattcagc tccggttccc aacgatcaag
     3601 gcgagttaca tgatccccca tgttgtgcaa aaaagcggtt agctccttcg gtcctccgat
     3661 cgttgtcaga agtaagttgg ccgcagtgtt atcactcatg gttatggcag cactgcataa
     3721 ttctcttact gtcatgccat ccgtaagatg cttttctgtg actggtgagt actcaaccaa
     3781 gtcattctga gaatagtgta tgcggcgacc gagttgctct tgcccggcgt caatacggga
     3841 taataccgcg ccacatagca gaactttaaa agtgctcatc attggaaaac gttcttcggg
     3901 gcgaaaactc tcaaggatct taccgctgtt gagatccagt tcgatgtaac ccactcgtgc
     3961 acccaactga tcttcagcat cttttacttt caccagcgtt tctgggtgag caaaaacagg
     4021 aaggcaaaat gccgcaaaaa agggaataag ggcgacacgg aaatgttgaa tactcatact
     4081 cttccttttt caatattatt gaagcattta tcagggttat tgtctcatga gcggatacat
     4141 atttgaatgt atttagaaaa ataaacaaat aggggttccg cgcacatttc cccgaaaagt
     4201 gccacctgac gtctaagaaa ccattattat catgacatta acctataaaa ataggcgtat
     4261 cacgaggccc tttcgtctcg cgcgtttcgg tgatgacggt gaaaacctct gacacatgca
     4321 gctcccggag acggtcacag cttgtctgta agcggatgcc gggagcagac aagcccgtca
     4381 gggcgcgtca gcgggtgttg gcgggtgtcg gggctggctt aactatgcgg catcagagca
     4441 gattgtactg agagtgcacc atatggacat attgtcgtta gaacgcggct acaattaata
     4501 cataacctta tgtatcatac acatacgatt taggtgacac tata
//
