LOCUS       Exported 4544 bp ds-DNA circular SYN 12-MAY-2021
DEFINITION  C-terminal AID*-6FLAG degron cassette with HygR marker for S.
            cerevisiae.
ACCESSION   .
VERSION     .
KEYWORDS    pHyg-AID*-6FLAG
SOURCE      synthetic DNA construct
  ORGANISM  synthetic DNA construct
REFERENCE   1 (bases 1 to 4544)
  AUTHORS   Morawska M, Ulrich HD
  TITLE     An expanded tool kit for the auxin-inducible degron system in
            budding yeast.
  JOURNAL   Yeast. 2013 Sep;30(9):341-51. doi: 10.1002/yea.2967. Epub 2013 Jul
            23.
  PUBMED    23836714
REFERENCE   2 (bases 1 to 4544)
  AUTHORS   .
  TITLE     Direct Submission
  JOURNAL   Exported May 12, 2021 from SnapGene Server 1.1.58
            http://www.snapgene.com
FEATURES             Location/Qualifiers
     source          1..4544
                     /organism="synthetic DNA construct"
                     /mol_type="other DNA"
     CDS             256..279
                     /codon_start=1
                     /product="FLAG(R) epitope tag, followed by an enterokinase
                     cleavage site"
                     /label=FLAG
                     /translation="DYKDDDDK"
     CDS             286..309
                     /codon_start=1
                     /product="FLAG(R) epitope tag, followed by an enterokinase
                     cleavage site"
                     /label=FLAG
                     /translation="DYKDDDDK"
     CDS             316..339
                     /codon_start=1
                     /product="FLAG(R) epitope tag, followed by an enterokinase
                     cleavage site"
                     /label=FLAG
                     /translation="DYKDDDDK"
     CDS             346..369
                     /codon_start=1
                     /product="FLAG(R) epitope tag, followed by an enterokinase
                     cleavage site"
                     /label=FLAG
                     /translation="DYKDDDDK"
     CDS             376..399
                     /codon_start=1
                     /product="FLAG(R) epitope tag, followed by an enterokinase
                     cleavage site"
                     /label=FLAG
                     /translation="DYKDDDDK"
     CDS             406..429
                     /codon_start=1
                     /product="FLAG(R) epitope tag, followed by an enterokinase
                     cleavage site"
                     /label=FLAG
                     /translation="DYKDDDDK"
     promoter        492..835
                     /label=TEF promoter
                     /note="Ashbya gossypii TEF promoter"
     CDS             836..1864
                     /codon_start=1
                     /gene="aph(4)-Ia"
                     /product="aminoglycoside phosphotransferase from E. coli"
                     /label=HygR
                     /note="confers resistance to hygromycin"
                     /translation="MGKKPELTATSVEKFLIEKFDSVSDLMQLSEGEESRAFSFDVGGR
                     GYVLRVNSCADGFYKDRYVYRHFASAALPIPEVLDIGEFSESLTYCISRRAQGVTLQDL
                     PETELPAVLQPVAEAMDAIAAADLSQTSGFGPFGPQGIGQYTTWRDFICAIADPHVYHW
                     QTVMDDTVSASVAQALDELMLWAEDCPEVRHLVHADFGSNNVLTDNGRITAVIDWSEAM
                     FGDSQYEVANIFFWRPWLACMEQQTRYFERRHPELAGSPRLRAYMLRIGLDQLYQSLVD
                     GNFDDAAWAQGRCDAIVRSGAGTVGRTQIARRSAAVWTDGCVEVLADSGNRRPSTRPRA
                     KE"
     primer_bind     complement(1888..1906)
                     /label=CYC1
                     /note="CYC1 transcription termination signal, reverse
                     primer"
     terminator      1918..2107
                     /gene="S. cerevisiae CYC1"
                     /label=CYC1 terminator
                     /note="transcription terminator for CYC1"
     primer_bind     complement(2181..2200)
                     /label=T7
                     /note="T7 promoter, forward primer"
     promoter        complement(2182..2200)
                     /label=T7 promoter
                     /note="promoter for bacteriophage T7 RNA polymerase"
     primer_bind     complement(2287..2304)
                     /label=L4440
                     /note="L4440 vector, forward primer"
     rep_origin      complement(2458..3046)
                     /direction=LEFT
                     /label=ori
                     /note="high-copy-number ColE1/pMB1/pBR322/pUC origin of
                     replication"
     primer_bind     complement(2538..2557)
                     /label=pBR322ori-F
                     /note="pBR322 origin, forward primer"
     CDS             complement(3217..4077)
                     /codon_start=1
                     /gene="bla"
                     /product="beta-lactamase"
                     /label=AmpR
                     /note="confers resistance to ampicillin, carbenicillin, and
                     related antibiotics"
                     /translation="MSIQHFRVALIPFFAAFCLPVFAHPETLVKVKDAEDQLGARVGYI
                     ELDLNSGKILESFRPEERFPMMSTFKVLLCGAVLSRIDAGQEQLGRRIHYSQNDLVEYS
                     PVTEKHLTDGMTVRELCSAAITMSDNTAANLLLTTIGGPKELTAFLHNMGDHVTRLDRW
                     EPELNEAIPNDERDTTMPVAMATTLRKLLTGELLTLASRQQLIDWMEADKVAGPLLRSA
                     LPAGWFIADKSGAGERGSRGIIAALGPDGKPSRIVVIYTTGSQATMDERNRQIAEIGAS
                     LIKHW"
     primer_bind     3840..3859
                     /label=Amp-R
                     /note="Ampicillin resistance gene, reverse primer"
     promoter        complement(4078..4182)
                     /gene="bla"
                     /label=AmpR promoter
     primer_bind     4250..4268
                     /label=pBRforEco
                     /note="pBR322 vectors, upsteam of EcoRI site, forward
                     primer"
     primer_bind     complement(4306..4328)
                     /label=pGEX 3'
                     /note="pGEX vectors, reverse primer"
     primer_bind     4428..4447
                     /label=pRS-marker
                     /note="pRS vectors, use to sequence yeast selectable
                     marker"
     promoter        4528..2
                     /label=SP6 promoter
                     /note="promoter for bacteriophage SP6 RNA polymerase"
     primer_bind     4528..1
                     /label=SP6
                     /note="SP6 promoter, forward primer"
ORIGIN
        1 gaacgcggcc gccagctgaa gcttcgtacg ctgcaggtcg acggtgcagg cgccggggct
       61 ggtgctgggg caggtacccc taaagatcca gccaaacctc cggccaaggc acaagttgtg
      121 ggatggccac cggtgagatc ataccggaag aacgtgatgg tttcctgcca aaaatcaagc
      181 ggtggcccgg aggcggcggc gttcgtgaag gtatcacccg ggatacatta tacgaagtta
      241 tgcatgctca ctagtgacta caaggacgac gatgacaagt ctagtgacta caaggacgac
      301 gatgacaagt ctagtgacta caaggacgac gatgacaagt ctagtgacta caaggacgac
      361 gatgacaagt ctagtgacta caaggacgac gatgacaagt ctagtgacta caaggacgac
      421 gatgacaagt ctagatgagg cgcgccagat ctgtttagct tgcctcgtcc ccgccgggtc
      481 acccggccag cgacatggag gcccagaata ccctccttga cagtcttgac gtgcgcagct
      541 caggggcatg atgtgactgt cgcccgtaca tttagcccat acatccccat gtataatcat
      601 ttgcatccat acattttgat ggccgcacgg cgcgaagcaa aaattacggc tcctcgctgc
      661 ggacctgcga gcagggaaac gctcccctca cagacgcgtt gaattgtccc cacgccgcgc
      721 ccctgtagag aaatataaaa ggttaggatt tgccactgag gttcttcttt catatacttc
      781 cttttaaaat cttgctagga tacagttctc acatcacatc cgaacataaa caaccatggg
      841 taaaaagcct gaactcaccg cgacgtctgt cgagaagttt ctgatcgaaa agttcgacag
      901 cgtctccgac ctgatgcagc tctcggaggg cgaagaatct cgtgctttca gcttcgatgt
      961 aggagggcgt ggatatgtcc tgcgggtaaa tagctgcgcc gatggtttct acaaagatcg
     1021 ttatgtttat cggcactttg catcggccgc gctcccgatt ccggaagtgc ttgacattgg
     1081 ggaattcagc gagagcctga cctattgcat ctcccgccgt gcacagggtg tcacgttgca
     1141 agacctgcct gaaaccgaac tgcccgctgt tctgcagccg gtcgcggagg ccatggatgc
     1201 gatcgctgcg gccgatctta gccagacgag cgggttcggc ccattcggac cgcaaggaat
     1261 cggtcaatac actacatggc gtgatttcat atgcgcgatt gctgatcccc atgtgtatca
     1321 ctggcaaact gtgatggacg acaccgtcag tgcgtccgtc gcgcaggctc tcgatgagct
     1381 gatgctttgg gccgaggact gccccgaagt ccggcacctc gtgcacgcgg atttcggctc
     1441 caacaatgtc ctgacggaca atggccgcat aacagcggtc attgactgga gcgaggcgat
     1501 gttcggggat tcccaatacg aggtcgccaa catcttcttc tggaggccgt ggttggcttg
     1561 tatggagcag cagacgcgct acttcgagcg gaggcatccg gagcttgcag gatcgccgcg
     1621 gctccgggcg tatatgctcc gcattggtct tgaccaactc tatcagagct tggttgacgg
     1681 caatttcgat gatgcagctt gggcgcaggg tcgatgcgac gcaatcgtcc gatccggagc
     1741 cgggactgtc gggcgtacac aaatcgcccg cagaagcgcg gccgtctgga ccgatggctg
     1801 tgtagaagta ctcgccgata gtggaaaccg acgccccagc actcgtccga gggcaaagga
     1861 ataatctcga gtcatgtaat tagttatgtc acgcttacat tcacgccctc cccccacatc
     1921 cgctctaacc gaaaaggaag gagttagaca acctgaagtc taggtcccta tttatttttt
     1981 tatagttatg ttagtattaa gaacgttatt tatatttcaa atttttcttt tttttctgta
     2041 cagacgcgtg tacgcatgta acattatact gaaaaccttg cttgagaagg ttttgggacg
     2101 ctcgaaggct ttaacgagct cgaattcatc gatgatatca gatccactag tggcctatgc
     2161 ggccgcggat ctgccggtct ccctatagtg agtcgtatta atttcgataa gccaggttaa
     2221 cctgcattaa tgaatcggcc aacgcgcggg gagaggcggt ttgcgtattg ggcgctcttc
     2281 cgcttcctcg ctcactgact cgctgcgctc ggtcgttcgg ctgcggcgag cggtatcagc
     2341 tcactcaaag gcggtaatac ggttatccac agaatcaggg gataacgcag gaaagaacat
     2401 gtgagcaaaa ggccagcaaa aggccaggaa ccgtaaaaag gccgcgttgc tggcgttttt
     2461 ccataggctc cgcccccctg acgagcatca caaaaatcga cgctcaagtc agaggtggcg
     2521 aaacccgaca ggactataaa gataccaggc gtttccccct ggaagctccc tcgtgcgctc
     2581 tcctgttccg accctgccgc ttaccggata cctgtccgcc tttctccctt cgggaagcgt
     2641 ggcgctttct catagctcac gctgtaggta tctcagttcg gtgtaggtcg ttcgctccaa
     2701 gctgggctgt gtgcacgaac cccccgttca gcccgaccgc tgcgccttat ccggtaacta
     2761 tcgtcttgag tccaacccgg taagacacga cttatcgcca ctggcagcag ccactggtaa
     2821 caggattagc agagcgaggt atgtaggcgg tgctacagag ttcttgaagt ggtggcctaa
     2881 ctacggctac actagaagaa cagtatttgg tatctgcgct ctgctgaagc cagttacctt
     2941 cggaaaaaga gttggtagct cttgatccgg caaacaaacc accgctggta gcggtggttt
     3001 ttttgtttgc aagcagcaga ttacgcgcag aaaaaaagga tctcaagaag atcctttgat
     3061 cttttctacg gggtctgacg ctcagtggaa cgaaaactca cgttaaggga ttttggtcat
     3121 gagattatca aaaaggatct tcacctagat ccttttaaat taaaaatgaa gttttaaatc
     3181 aatctaaagt atatatgagt aaacttggtc tgacagttac caatgcttaa tcagtgaggc
     3241 acctatctca gcgatctgtc tatttcgttc atccatagtt gcctgactcc ccgtcgtgta
     3301 gataactacg atacgggagg gcttaccatc tggccccagt gctgcaatga taccgcgaga
     3361 cccacgctca ccggctccag atttatcagc aataaaccag ccagccggaa gggccgagcg
     3421 cagaagtggt cctgcaactt tatccgcctc catccagtct attaattgtt gccgggaagc
     3481 tagagtaagt agttcgccag ttaatagttt gcgcaacgtt gttgccattg ctacaggcat
     3541 cgtggtgtca cgctcgtcgt ttggtatggc ttcattcagc tccggttccc aacgatcaag
     3601 gcgagttaca tgatccccca tgttgtgcaa aaaagcggtt agctccttcg gtcctccgat
     3661 cgttgtcaga agtaagttgg ccgcagtgtt atcactcatg gttatggcag cactgcataa
     3721 ttctcttact gtcatgccat ccgtaagatg cttttctgtg actggtgagt actcaaccaa
     3781 gtcattctga gaatagtgta tgcggcgacc gagttgctct tgcccggcgt caatacggga
     3841 taataccgcg ccacatagca gaactttaaa agtgctcatc attggaaaac gttcttcggg
     3901 gcgaaaactc tcaaggatct taccgctgtt gagatccagt tcgatgtaac ccactcgtgc
     3961 acccaactga tcttcagcat cttttacttt caccagcgtt tctgggtgag caaaaacagg
     4021 aaggcaaaat gccgcaaaaa agggaataag ggcgacacgg aaatgttgaa tactcatact
     4081 cttccttttt caatattatt gaagcattta tcagggttat tgtctcatga gcggatacat
     4141 atttgaatgt atttagaaaa ataaacaaat aggggttccg cgcacatttc cccgaaaagt
     4201 gccacctgac gtctaagaaa ccattattat catgacatta acctataaaa ataggcgtat
     4261 cacgaggccc tttcgtctcg cgcgtttcgg tgatgacggt gaaaacctct gacacatgca
     4321 gctcccggag acggtcacag cttgtctgta agcggatgcc gggagcagac aagcccgtca
     4381 gggcgcgtca gcgggtgttg gcgggtgtcg gggctggctt aactatgcgg catcagagca
     4441 gattgtactg agagtgcacc atatggacat attgtcgtta gaacgcggct acaattaata
     4501 cataacctta tgtatcatac acatacgatt taggtgacac tata
//
