[The description below was written by a language model from this plasmid's Addgene catalogue record and the feature table of its GenBank file.]
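Description:
pHyg-AID*-6FLAG is a 4,544 bp pFA6a-derived plasmid that is not meant to be maintained in yeast. It serves as a PCR template for generating a C-terminal tagging cassette for Saccharomyces cerevisiae. In E. coli it replicates from a high-copy ColE1/pUC-type origin and is selected with ampicillin through the bla gene. The feature table lists no yeast replication origin or centromere, consistent with a template whose amplified product must integrate into the genome.

The cassette encodes AID*, a shortened auxin-inducible degron made of residues 71–116 of Arabidopsis thaliana IAA17 (AXR3), followed by six tandem FLAG epitopes. The six FLAG repeats are annotated individually, but the degron segment itself is not annotated; it presumably lies in the unannotated region just upstream of them. Immediately downstream is a hygromycin resistance marker, the E. coli aph(4)-Ia phosphotransferase, driven by the Ashbya gossypii TEF promoter and ended by the S. cerevisiae CYC1 terminator. No terminator is annotated between the FLAG array and the marker. SP6 and T7 promoters from the backbone flank the cassette.

In typical use, the module is amplified with primers carrying homology to the 3′ end of a target open reading frame and integrated by homologous recombination, with transformants selected on hygromycin. The endogenous protein then carries a degron and an epitope for immunodetection. In general, auxin-dependent depletion requires a strain expressing a plant TIR1 F-box protein, which this plasmid does not supply. It belongs to a tool kit of auxin-inducible degron cassettes for budding yeast.
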