Addgene plasmid #99519: pHyg-AID*-6FLAG
Purpose: C-terminal AID*-6FLAG degron cassette with HygR marker for S. cerevisiae
Depositing lab: Helle Ulrich. Depositing organization: Cancer Research UK. Publication: An expanded tool kit for the auxin-inducible degron system in budding yeast. Morawska M, Ulrich HD. Yeast. 2013 Sep;30(9):341-51. doi: 10.1002/yea.2967. Epub 2013 Jul 23. PubMed 23836714.
Backbone
  Vector backbone: pFA6a derivative
  Vector type: PCR template for yeast tagging cassette
  Selectable markers: Hygromycin
Growth in bacteria
  Bacterial resistance: Ampicillin, 100 μg/mL
  Growth temperature: 37°C
  Growth strain: DH5alpha
  Copy number: High Copy
Gene/Insert
  Gene/Insert name: IAA17(71-116) (alt names: AID (Auxin-inducible degron); AXR3)
  Species: A. thaliana (mustard weed)
  Entrez Gene: AXR3 (a.k.a. AT1G04250, AUXIN RESISTANT 3, AtIAA17, F19P19.31, F19P19_31, IAA17, indole-3-acetic acid inducible 17)
  Tag / fusion protein: 6xFLAG (C terminal on insert)
  Cloning method: Restriction Enzyme; 5′ cloning site Unknown (unknown if destroyed); 3′ cloning site Unknown (unknown if destroyed)
  Sequencing primers: 5′ CGTACGCTGCAGGTCGAC; 3′ TCGATGAATTCGAGCTCG
Resource information
  A portion of this plasmid was derived from a plasmid made by: The parent vector encoding AID was a kind gift from Masato Kanemaki (National Institute of Genetics, Mishima, Japan).
Terms and licenses: Academic/Nonprofit Terms; Industry Terms: Not Available to Industry
How to cite: pHyg-AID*-6FLAG was a gift from Helle Ulrich (Addgene plasmid # 99519 ; http://n2t.net/addgene:99519 ; RRID:Addgene_99519)
